Addgene plasmid #148682: pT7-MS2-HA-HseIF2g_2-472_AF
Purpose: Mammalian Expression of HseIF2g_2-472
Depositing lab: Elisa Izaurralde. Depositing organization: Max Planck Institute for Developmental Biology.
Backbone
  Vector backbone: Unknown
  Vector type: Mammalian Expression
Growth in bacteria
  Bacterial resistance: Kanamycin, 50 μg/mL
  Growth temperature: 37°C
  Growth strain: DH5alpha
  Copy number: High Copy
Gene/Insert
  Gene/Insert name: HseIF2g_2-472
  Species: H. sapiens (human)
  Mutation: one silent mutation compared to the sequence given by NCBI: NM_001415.3 (Uniprot.: P41091)
  Cloning method: Unknown
Terms and licenses: Academic/Nonprofit Terms; Industry Terms: Not Available to Industry
Depositor comments: Plasmids from this collection were made available to the research community and donated after the lab closed. Please note that the sequence provided by the depositing laboratory may be theoretical/predicted or based on Sanger sequencing results. There may be discrepancies between sequencing results obtained by Addgene and the depositor sequence. If an Addgene verified sequence is not available, please contact before placing your order to request that our lab fully sequence the plasmid.
How to cite: pT7-MS2-HA-HseIF2g_2-472_AF was a gift from Elisa Izaurralde (Addgene plasmid # 148682 ; http://n2t.net/addgene:148682 ; RRID:Addgene_148682)
