[The description below was written by a language model from this plasmid's Addgene catalogue record and pLannotate feature annotations shown in this document.]
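Description:
pT7-MS2-HA-HseIF2g_2-472_AF is a 5,884-nt mammalian expression plasmid encoding human eIF2γ (EIF2S3), residues 2–472, as an N-terminal fusion to the bacteriophage MS2 coat protein and an HA epitope tag. The record lists the backbone as unknown. The annotated layout shows a high-copy ColE1/pUC-type origin, an f1 origin, and a Tn5 NeoR/KanR cassette placed behind both a bacterial bla (AmpR) promoter and the SV40 enhancer/early promoter, ending in an HSV TK polyadenylation signal. This dual-promoter arrangement gives kanamycin resistance in E. coli and can confer G418 resistance in mammalian cells. Several short annotations (HIV-1 LTR, SV40 large T antigen, ble and bGH poly(A) fragments) look like partial matches to flanking vector sequence rather than functional elements.

The expression cassette is driven by the CMV immediate early enhancer and promoter, followed by a T7 promoter that could also allow transcription by T7 RNA polymerase. Next come the MS2 coat protein reading frame, a short HA tag segment (annotated as a fragment of 3xHA), the EIF2S3 coding sequence and an SV40 poly(A) signal. The insert carries one silent mutation relative to the NCBI reference sequence, so the encoded protein is unchanged. eIF2γ is a subunit of the initiation factor eIF2, which forms the ternary complex with GTP and initiator tRNA.

The MS2 coat protein binds a specific RNA stem-loop, so fusions of this kind are generally used to tether a protein to reporter mRNAs carrying MS2 binding sites, with the HA tag serving for detection or immunoprecipitation. The record itself states only mammalian expression as the purpose. It also notes that the depositor sequence may be theoretical or based on Sanger reads.
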