Features (pLannotate 1.2.2; 17 found; start..end, strand, type, name):
     61..364     +  enhancer       CMV enhancer: human cytomegalovirus immediate early enhancer
    365..568     +  promoter       CMV promoter: human cytomegalovirus (CMV) immediate early promoter
    564..597     +  LTR            5' LTR (truncated) (fragment): truncated 5' long terminal repeat (LTR) from HIV-1
    613..631     +  promoter       T7 promoter: promoter for bacteriophage T7 RNA polymerase
    668..1054    +  CDS            MS2: bacteriophage MS2 coat protein binds to a specific stem-loop structure in the viral RNA (Peabody, 1993)
   1097..1123    +  CDS            3xHA (fragment): three tandem HA epitope tags
   1139..2551    +  CDS            EIF2S3: IF2G_HUMAN - Also known as EIF2G. Experimental evidence at protein level: Swiss-Prot protein existence level 1. As a subunit of eukaryotic initiation factor 2 (eIF-2), involved in the early steps of protein synthesis. In the presence of GTP, eIF-2 forms a ternary complex with initiator tRNA Met-tRNAi and then recruits the 40S ribosomal complex and initiation factors eIF-1, eIF-1A and eIF-3 to form the 43S pre-initiation complex (43S PIC), a step that determines the rate of protein translation. The 43S PIC binds to mRNA and scans downstream to the initiation codon, where it forms a 48S initiati
   2565..2649    +  CDS            large T antigen (fragment): large T antigen from SV40 (simian virus 40)
   2672..2793    +  polyA_signal   SV40 poly(A) signal: SV40 polyadenylation signal
   2827..3255    -  rep_origin     f1 ori (sequence partly withheld): f1 bacteriophage origin of replication; arrow indicates direction of (+) strand synthesis
   3282..3386    +  promoter       AmpR promoter: bla
   3388..3745    +  promoter       SV40 promoter: SV40 enhancer and early promoter
   3780..4574    +  CDS            NeoR/KanR: aminoglycoside phosphotransferase from Tn5; aph(3')-II (or nptII); confers resistance to neomycin, kanamycin, and G418 (Geneticin®)
   4595..4747    +  CDS            ble (fragment): BLE_KLEPN - Experimental evidence at protein level: Swiss-Prot protein existence level 1. Binding protein with a strong affinity to the bleomycin family of antibiotics. Binds to CL990; an antimitotic-antibiotic compound. From Klebsiella pneumoniae.
   4806..4853    +  polyA_signal   HSV TK poly(A) signal: herpes simplex virus thymidine kinase polyadenylation signal (Cole and Stacy, 1985)
   4944..4960    -  polyA_signal   bGH poly(A) signal (fragment): bovine growth hormone polyadenylation signal
   5182..5770    +  rep_origin     ori: high-copy-number ColE1/pMB1/pBR322/pUC origin of replication
>Addgene plasmid #148682 | pT7-MS2-HA-HseIF2g_2-472_AF | depositor full sequence | sequence record 291130 | Full Sequence
TAGTTATTAATAGTAATCAATTACGGGGTCATTAGTTCATAGCCCATATATGGAGTTCCGCGTTACATAA
CTTACGGTAAATGGCCCGCCTGGCTGACCGCCCAACGACCCCCGCCCATTGACGTCAATAATGACGTATG
TTCCCATAGTAACGCCAATAGGGACTTTCCATTGACGTCAATGGGTGGAGTATTTACGGTAAACTGCCCA
CTTGGCAGTACATCAAGTGTATCATATGCCAAGTACGCCCCCTATTGACGTCAATGACGGTAAATGGCCC
GCCTGGCATTATGCCCAGTACATGACCTTATGGGACTTTCCTACTTGGCAGTACATCTACGTATTAGTCA
TCGCTATTACCATGGTGATGCGGTTTTGGCAGTACATCAATGGGCGTGGATAGCGGTTTGACTCACGGGG
ATTTCCAAGTCTCCACCCCATTGACGTCAATGGGAGTTTGTTTTGGCACCAAAATCAACGGGACTTTCCA
AAATGTCGTAACAACTCCGCCCCATTGACGCAAATGGGCGGTAGGCGTGTACGGTGGGAGGTCTATATAA
GCAGAGCTCTCTGGCTAACTAGAGAACCCACTGCTTACTGGCTTATCGAAATTAATACGACTCACTATAG
GGAGACCCAAGCTCTAGCGCTACCGGTCGCCACCATGGCTTCTAACTTTACTCAGTTCGTTCTCGTCGAC
AATGGCGGAACTGGCGACGTGACTGTCGCCCCAAGCAACTTCGCTAACGGGGTCGCTGAATGGATCAGCT
CTAACTCGCGATCACAGGCTTACAAAGTAACCTGTAGCGTTCGTCAGAGCTCTGCGCAGAATCGCAAATA
CACCATCAAAGTCGAGGTGCCTAAAGTGGCAACCCAGACTGTTGGTGGTGAAGAGCTTCCTGTAGCCGGA
TGGAGATCTTACTTAAATATGGAACTAACCATTCCAATTTTCGCCACGAATTCCGACTGCGAGCTTATTG
TTAAGGCAATGCAAGGTCTCCTAAAAGATGGAAACCCGATTCCCTCGGCCATCGCGGCCAACTCCGGCAT
CTACGGAGGTGGAGGTGGATCTGGTGGATCTCCTCCACATATGGCTTACCCATACGATGTTCCAGATTAC
GCTCCTCCATCTCGAGCAGCGGGCGGAGAAGCTGGAGTGACTCTAGGGCAGCCGCATCTTTCGCGTCAGG
ATCTCACCACCTTGGATGTTACCAAGTTGACGCCACTTTCACACGAAGTTATCAGCAGACAAGCCACAAT
TAACATAGGTACAATTGGTCATGTAGCTCATGGGAAATCCACAGTCGTCAAAGCTATTTCTGGAGTTCAT
ACTGTCAGGTTCAAAAATGAACTAGAAAGAAATATTACAATCAAGCTTGGATATGCTAATGCTAAGATTT
ATAAGCTTGATGACCCAAGTTGCCCTCGGCCAGAATGTTATAGATCTTGTGGGAGCAGTACACCTGACGA
GTTTCCTACGGACATTCCAGGGACCAAAGGGAACTTCAAATTAGTCAGACATGTTTCCTTTGTTGACTGT
CCTGGCCACGATATTTTGATGGCTACTATGCTGAACGGTGCAGCAGTGATGGATGCAGCTCTTCTGTTGA
TAGCTGGTAATGAATCTTGCCCTCAGCCTCAGACATCGGAACACCTGGCTGCTATAGAGATCATGAAACT
GAAGCATATTTTGATTCTACAAAATAAAATTGATTTGGTAAAAGAAAGTCAGGCTAAAGAACAATACGAG
CAGATCCTTGCATTTGTCCAAGGTACAGTAGCAGAGGGAGCTCCCATTATTCCAATTTCAGCTCAGCTGA
AATACAATATTGAAGTTGTTTGTGAGTACATAGTAAAGAAAATTCCAGTACCCCCAAGAGACTTTACTTC
AGAGCCCCGGCTTATTGTTATTAGATCTTTTGATGTCAACAAACCTGGCTGTGAAGTTGATGACCTTAAG
GGAGGTGTAGCTGGTGGTAGTATCCTAAAAGGAGTATTAAAGGTGGGCCAGGAGATAGAAGTAAGACCTG
GTATTGTTTCCAAAGATAGTGAAGGAAAACTCATGTGTAAACCAATCTTTTCCAAAATTGTATCACTTTT
TGCGGAGCATAATGATCTGCAATATGCTGCTCCAGGCGGTCTTATTGGAGTTGGAACAAAAATTGACCCC
ACTTTGTGCCGGGCTGACAGAATGGTGGGGCAAGTACTTGGTGCAGTCGGAGCTTTACCTGAGATATTCA
CAGAATTGGAAATTTCCTATTTCCTGCTTAGACGGCTTCTAGGTGTACGCACTGAAGGAGACAAGAAAGC
AGCAAAGGTTCAAAAGCTGTCTAAGAATGAAGTGCTCATGGTGAACATAGGATCCCTGTCAACAGGAGGG
AGAGTTAGTGCTGTCAAGGCTGATTTGGGTAAAATTGTTTTGACCAATCCAGTGTGCACAGAGGTAGGAG
AAAAAATTGCCCTTAGCCGAAGAGTTGAAAAACACTGGCGTTTAATTGGTTGGGGTCAGATAAGAAGAGG
AGTGACAATCAAGCCAACAGTAGATGATGACTAATCTAGATAACTGATCATAATCAGCCATACCACATTT
GTAGAGGTTTTACTTGCTTTAAAAAACCTCCCACACCTCCCCCTGAACCTGAAACATAAAATGAATGCAA
TTGTTGTTGTTAACTTGTTTATTGCAGCTTATAATGGTTACAAATAAAGCAATAGCATCACAAATTTCAC
AAATAAAGCATTTTTTTCACTGCATTCTAGTTGTGGTTTGTCCAAACTCATCAATGTATCTTAACGCGTA
AATTGTAAGCGTTAATATTTTGTTAAAATTCGCGTTAAATTTTTGTTAAATCAGCTCATTTTTTAACCAA
TAGGCCGAAATCGGCAAAATCCCTTATAAATCAAAAGAATAGACCGAGATAGGGT
[37 nt withheld, positions 2926-2962]
AAAGAACGTGGACTCCAACGTCAAAGG
[49 nt withheld, positions 2990-3038]
T
[91 nt withheld, positions 3040-3130]
G
[124 nt withheld, positions 3132-3255]
CAGGTGGCACTTTTCGGGGAAATGTGCGCGGAACCCCTATTTGTTTATTTTTCTAAATACATTCAAATAT
GTATCCGCTCATGAGACAATAACCCTGATAAATGCTTCAATAATATTGAAAAAGGAAGAGTCCTGAGGCG
GAAAGAACCAGCTGTGGAATGTGTGTCAGTTAGGGTGTGGAAAGTCCCCAGGCTCCCCAGCAGGCAGAAG
TATGCAAAGCATGCATCTCAATTAGTCAGCAACCAGGTGTGGAAAGTCCCCAGGCTCCCCAGCAGGCAGA
AGTATGCAAAGCATGCATCTCAATTAGTCAGCAACCATAGTCCCGCCCCTAACTCCGCCCATCCCGCCCC
TAACTCCGCCCAGTTCCGCCCATTCTCCGCCCCATGGCTGACTAATTTTTTTTATTTATGCAGAGGCCGA
GGCCGCCTCGGCCTCTGAGCTATTCCAGAAGTAGTGAGGAGGCTTTTTTGGAGGCCTAGGCTTTTGCAAA
GATCGATCAAGAGACAGGATGAGGATCGTTTCGCATGATTGAACAAGATGGATTGCACGCAGGTTCTCCG
GCCGCTTGGGTGGAGAGGCTATTCGGCTATGACTGGGCACAACAGACAATCGGCTGCTCTGATGCCGCCG
TGTTCCGGCTGTCAGCGCAGGGGCGCCCGGTTCTTTTTGTCAAGACCGACCTGTCCGGTGCCCTGAATGA
ACTGCAAGACGAGGCAGCGCGGCTATCGTGGCTGGCCACGACGGGCGTTCCTTGCGCAGCTGTGCTCGAC
GTTGTCACTGAAGCGGGAAGGGACTGGCTGCTATTGGGCGAAGTGCCGGGGCAGGATCTCCTGTCATCTC
ACCTTGCTCCTGCCGAGAAAGTATCCATCATGGCTGATGCAATGCGGCGGCTGCATACGCTTGATCCGGC
TACCTGCCCATTCGACCACCAAGCGAAACATCGCATCGAGCGAGCACGTACTCGGATGGAAGCCGGTCTT
GTCGATCAGGATGATCTGGACGAAGAGCATCAGGGGCTCGCGCCAGCCGAACTGTTCGCCAGGCTCAAGG
CGAGCATGCCCGACGGCGAGGATCTCGTCGTGACCCATGGCGATGCCTGCTTGCCGAATATCATGGTGGA
AAATGGCCGCTTTTCTGGATTCATCGACTGTGGCCGGCTGGGTGTGGCGGACCGCTATCAGGACATAGCG
TTGGCTACCCGTGATATTGCTGAAGAGCTTGGCGGCGAATGGGCTGACCGCTTCCTCGTGCTTTACGGTA
TCGCCGCTCCCGATTCGCAGCGCATCGCCTTCTATCGCCTTCTTGACGAGTTCTTCTGAGCGGGACTCTG
GGGTTCGAAATGACCGACCAAGCGACGCCCAACCTGCCATCACGAGATTTCGATTCCACCGCCGCCTTCT
ATGAAAGGTTGGGCTTCGGAATCGTTTTCCGGGACGCCGGCTGGATGATCCTCCAGCGCGGGGATCTCAT
GCTGGAGTTCTTCGCCCACCCTAGGGGGAGGCTAACTGAAACACGGAAGGAGACAATACCGGAAGGAACC
CGCGCTATGACGGCAATAAAAAGACAGAATAAAACGCACGGTGTTGGGTCGTTTGTTCATAAACGCGGGG
TTCGGTCCCAGGGCTGGCACTCTGTCGATACCCCACCGAGACCCCATTGGGGCCAATACGCCCGCGTTTC
TTCCTTTTCCCCACCCCACCCCCCAAGTTCGGGTGAAGGCCCAGGGCTCGCAGCCAACGTCGGGGCGGCA
GGCCCTGCCATAGCCTCAGGTTACTCATATATACTTTAGATTGATTTAAAACTTCATTTTTAATTTAAAA
GGATCTAGGTGAAGATCCTTTTTGATAATCTCATGACCAAAATCCCTTAACGTGAGTTTTCGTTCCACTG
AGCGTCAGACCCCGTAGAAAAGATCAAAGGATCTTCTTGAGATCCTTTTTTTCTGCGCGTAATCTGCTGC
TTGCAAACAAAAAAACCACCGCTACCAGCGGTGGTTTGTTTGCCGGATCAAGAGCTACCAACTCTTTTTC
CGAAGGTAACTGGCTTCAGCAGAGCGCAGATACCAAATACTGTCCTTCTAGTGTAGCCGTAGTTAGGCCA
CCACTTCAAGAACTCTGTAGCACCGCCTACATACCTCGCTCTGCTAATCCTGTTACCAGTGGCTGCTGCC
AGTGGCGATAAGTCGTGTCTTACCGGGTTGGACTCAAGACGATAGTTACCGGATAAGGCGCAGCGGTCGG
GCTGAACGGGGGGTTCGTGCACACAGCCCAGCTTGGAGCGAACGACCTACACCGAACTGAGATACCTACA
GCGTGAGCTATGAGAAAGCGCCACGCTTCCCGAAGGGAGAAAGGCGGACAGGTATCCGGTAAGCGGCAGG
GTCGGAACAGGAGAGCGCACGAGGGAGCTTCCAGGGGGAAACGCCTGGTATCTTTATAGTCCTGTCGGGT
TTCGCCACCTCTGACTTGAGCGTCGATTTTTGTGATGCTCGTCAGGGGGGCGGAGCCTATGGAAAAACGC
CAGCAACGCGGCCTTTTTACGGTTCCTGGCCTTTTGCTGGCCTTTTGCTCACATGTTCTTTCCTGCGTTA
TCCCCTGATTCTGTGGATAACCGTATTACCGCCATGCAT
